Addgene plasmid #192607: pHR-PGK-LexA-CIB1-biLINuS
Purpose: Lentiviral vector for constitutive expression of LexA-CIB1-biLINuS
Depositing lab: Yingxiao Wang. Depositing organization: University of California, San Diego (UCSD). Publication: Engineering light-controllable CAR T cells for cancer immunotherapy. Huang Z, Wu Y, Allen ME, Pan Y, Kyriakakis P, Lu S, Chang YJ, Wang X, Chien S, Wang Y. Sci Adv. 2020 Feb 19;6(8):eaay9209. doi: 10.1126/sciadv.aay9209. eCollection 2020 Feb. PubMed 32128416.
Backbone
  Vector backbone: pHR
  Vector type: Mammalian Expression, Lentiviral, Synthetic Biology
Growth in bacteria
  Bacterial resistance: Ampicillin, 100 μg/mL
  Growth temperature: 37°C
  Growth strain: NEB Stable
  Copy number: High Copy
Gene/Insert
  Gene/Insert name: LexA-CIB1-biLINuS
  Species: Synthetic
  Promoter: PGK
  Cloning method: Gibson Cloning
  Sequencing primers: 5′ cacgtctgccgcgctgttctc; 3′ gatatcaagcttgcatgcctg
Terms and licenses: Academic/Nonprofit Terms; Industry Terms: Not Available to Industry
How to cite: pHR-PGK-LexA-CIB1-biLINuS was a gift from Yingxiao Wang (Addgene plasmid # 192607 ; http://n2t.net/addgene:192607 ; RRID:Addgene_192607)
