[The description below was written by a language model from this plasmid's Addgene catalogue record and pLannotate feature annotations shown in this document.]
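Description:
pHR-PGK-LexA-CIB1-biLINuS is a self-inactivating HIV-1-based lentiviral transfer vector on the pHR backbone, built for constitutive expression of a synthetic light-responsive fusion protein in mammalian cells. It is maintained in E. coli through a high-copy ColE1/pUC-type origin and an ampicillin resistance gene. The backbone also carries remnants of older vector lineages outside the proviral region, including fragments of tetracycline resistance, rop and bom sequences. An SV40 promoter-driven gpt cassette with the SV40 small t intron and polyadenylation signal is also present, although gpt is annotated only as fragments. The viral elements comprise a truncated 5' LTR, the Ψ packaging signal with a partial gag sequence, the RRE for Rev-dependent export of genomic RNA, the cPPT/CTS, a WPRE downstream of the insert to boost transcript expression, and a ΔU3 3' LTR that inactivates LTR promoter activity after integration.

The payload is driven by the mouse PGK promoter and encodes the E. coli LexA DNA-binding domain fused to a fragment of Arabidopsis CIB1 (BHLH63), followed by the biLINuS module. The annotation tool labels part of this last region as miniSOG. This most likely reflects sequence similarity between LOV-type flavin-binding domains rather than a true miniSOG reporter, as LINuS-type modules are LOV2-based light-inducible nuclear localization signals, but the record does not define the module's composition. CIB1 is the blue-light-dependent binding partner of cryptochrome 2. This fusion therefore plausibly serves as the DNA-binding half of a split, light-gated transcription system acting on LexA operator-containing reporters, though the partner constructs are not described here. The associated work concerns engineering light-controllable CAR T cells for cancer immunotherapy.
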