Features (pLannotate 1.2.2; 35 found; start..end, strand, type, name):
     10..78      +  CDS            nef (fragment): NEF_HV1Z2 - Experimental evidence at protein level: Swiss-Prot protein existence level 1. Extracellular Nef protein targets CD4(+) T-lymphocytes for apoptosis by interacting with CXCR4 surface receptors. From Human immunodeficiency virus type 1 group M subtype D (isolate Z2/CDC-Z34) (HIV-1).
     80..313     +  LTR            3' LTR (ΔU3): self-inactivating 3' long terminal repeat (LTR) from HIV-1
    338..356     -  promoter       SP6 promoter: promoter for bacteriophage SP6 RNA polymerase
    584..863     +  CDS            TcR (fragment): tetracycline efflux protein; tet; confers resistance to tetracycline
    864..912     -  misc_feature   bom (fragment): basis of mobility region from pBR322
   1014..1049    -  CDS            rop (fragment): Rop protein, which maintains plasmids at low copy number; rop
   1144..1248    +  promoter       AmpR promoter: bla
   1249..2109    +  CDS            AmpR: β-lactamase; bla; confers resistance to ampicillin, carbenicillin, and related antibiotics
   2280..2868    +  rep_origin     ori: high-copy-number ColE1/pMB1/pBR322/pUC origin of replication
   3051..3107    +  CDS            lacI (fragment): lac repressor; lacI; The lac repressor binds to the lac operator to inhibit transcription in E. coli. This inhibition can be relieved by adding lactose or isopropyl-β-D-thiogalactopyranoside (IPTG).
   3114..3443    +  promoter       SV40 promoter: SV40 enhancer and early promoter
   3643..3762    +  CDS            gpt (fragment): XGPT_ECOLI - Also known as gpp, gxu. Experimental evidence at protein level: Swiss-Prot protein existence level 1. Purine salvage pathway enzyme that catalyzes the transfer of the ribosyl-5-phosphate group from 5-phospho-alpha-D-ribose 1- diphosphate (PRPP) to the N9 position of the 6-oxopurines guanine and xanthine to form the corresponding ribonucleotides GMP (guanosine 5'- monophosphate) and XMP (xanthosine 5'-monophosphate), with the release of PPi. To a lesser extent, also acts on hypoxanthine (PubMed:9100006, PubMed:3886014). Does not ribophosphorylate adenine (PubMed:3886014). From Esch
   3762..4097    +  CDS            gpt (fragment): XGPT_ECOLI - Also known as gpp, gxu. Experimental evidence at protein level: Swiss-Prot protein existence level 1. Purine salvage pathway enzyme that catalyzes the transfer of the ribosyl-5-phosphate group from 5-phospho-alpha-D-ribose 1- diphosphate (PRPP) to the N9 position of the 6-oxopurines guanine and xanthine to form the corresponding ribonucleotides GMP (guanosine 5'- monophosphate) and XMP (xanthosine 5'-monophosphate), with the release of PPi. To a lesser extent, also acts on hypoxanthine (PubMed:9100006, PubMed:3886014). Does not ribophosphorylate adenine (PubMed:3886014). From Esch
   4192..4497    +  CDS            frsA (fragment): FRSA_ECOLI - Also known as yafA. Experimental evidence at protein level: Swiss-Prot protein existence level 1. Catalyzes the hydrolysis of esters (PubMed:15808744). Displays esterase activity toward pNP-butyrate (PubMed:15808744). May stimulate mixed-acid fermentation by acting as a fermentation/respiration switch that down-regulates respiration and up- regulates fermentation rates (PubMed:15169777). From Escherichia coli (strain K12).
   4501..4575    +  CDS            small t antigen (fragment): SV40 (simian virus 40) small t antigen
   4577..4642    +  intron         small t intron: SV40 (simian virus 40) small t antigen intron
   4772..4792    +  CDS            SV40 NLS: nuclear localization signal of SV40 (simian virus 40) large T antigen
   5111..5194    +  CDS            large T antigen (fragment): large T antigen from SV40 (simian virus 40)
   5217..5351    +  polyA_signal   SV40 poly(A) signal: SV40 polyadenylation signal
   5518..5847    +  CDS            nef (fragment): NEF_HV1BR - Experimental evidence at protein level: Swiss-Prot protein existence level 1. Extracellular Nef protein targets CD4(+) T-lymphocytes for apoptosis by interacting with CXCR4 surface receptors (PubMed:14990729). From Human immunodeficiency virus type 1 group M subtype B (isolate BRU/LAI) (HIV-1).
   5895..6152    +  LTR            5' LTR (truncated): truncated 5' long terminal repeat (LTR) from HIV-1
   6199..6324    +  misc_feature   HIV-1 Ψ: packaging signal of human immunodeficiency virus type 1
   6308..6646    +  CDS            HIV-1 gag (fragment): gag protein from human immunodeficiency virus 1; gag
   6821..7054    +  misc_feature   RRE: The Rev response element (RRE) of HIV-1 allows for Rev-dependent mRNA export from the nucleus to the cytoplasm.
   7431..7531    +  CDS            Rev (fragment): human immunodeficiency virus 1 (HIV-1) Rev protein; rev; enhances nuclear export of unspliced and incompletely spliced viral mRNAs
   7568..7685    +  misc_feature   cPPT/CTS: central polypurine tract and central termination sequence of HIV-1
   7722..7744    -  misc_feature   MCS (fragment): pBluescript multiple cloning site
   7745..8244    +  promoter       PGK promoter: mouse phosphoglycerate kinase 1 promoter
   8278..8529    +  CDS            LexA BD: DNA-binding domain of E. coli LexA; lexA (truncated); binds the 16-bp palindromic sequence 5'-CTGTATATATATACAG-3'
   8575..9492    +  CDS            BHLH63 (fragment): BH063_ARATH - Also known as CIB1, EN84. Experimental evidence at protein level: Swiss-Prot protein existence level 1. Transcription factor that binds DNA to G box 5'-CACGTG-3' and, to a lower extent, to E-box 5'-CANNTG-3' in vitro. Binds to chromatin DNA of the FT gene and promotes its expression, and thus triggers flowering in response to blue light. From Arabidopsis thaliana (Mouse-ear cress).
   9547..9864    +  CDS            miniSOG: miniSOG is a basic (constitutively fluorescent) cyan fluorescent protein published in 2011, derived from Arabidopsis thaliana. It requires the cofactor flavin for fluorescence.
  10054..10084   +  misc_feature   MCS (fragment): pUC18/19 multiple cloning site
  10085..10103   +  misc_feature   MCS (fragment): pBluescript multiple cloning site
  10103..10691   +  misc_feature   WPRE: woodchuck hepatitis virus posttranscriptional regulatory element
  10692..10714   +  misc_feature   MCS (fragment): pBluescript multiple cloning site
>Addgene plasmid #192607 | pHR-PGK-LexA-CIB1-biLINuS | addgene full sequence | sequence record 376878 | Addgene NGS Result
TCGAGCTCGGTACCTTTAAGACCAATGACTTACAAGGCAGCTGTAGATCTTAGCCACTTTTTAAAAGAAA
AGGGGGGACTGGAAGGGCTAATTCACTCCCAACGAAGACAAGATCTGCTTTTTGCTTGTACTGGGTCTCT
CTGGTTAGACCAGATCTGAGCCTGGGAGCTCTCTGGCTAACTAGGGAACCCACTGCTTAAGCCTCAATAA
AGCTTGCCTTGAGTGCTTCAAGTAGTGTGTGCCCGTCTGTTGTGTGACTCTGGTAACTAGAGATCCCTCA
GACCCTTTTAGTCAGTGTGGAAAATCTCTAGCAGCATCTAGAATTAATTCCGTGTATTCTATAGTGTCAC
CTAAATCGTATGTGTATGATACATAAGGTTATGTATTAATTGTAGCCGCGTTCTAACGACAATATGTACA
AGCCTAATTGTGTAGCATCTGGCTTACTGAAGCAGACCCTATCATCTCTCTCGTAAACTGCCGTCAGAGT
CGGTTTGGTTGGACGAACCTTCTGAGTTTCTGGTAACGCCGTCCCGCACCCGGAAATGGTCAGCGAACCA
ATCAGCAGGGTCATCGCTAGCCAGATCCTCTACGCCGGACGCATCGTGGCCGGCATCACCGGCGCCACAG
GTGCGGTTGCTGGCGCCTATATCGCCGACATCACCGATGGGGAAGATCGGGCTCGCCACTTCGGGCTCAT
GAGCGCTTGTTTCGGCGTGGGTATGGTGGCAGGCCCCGTGGCCGGGGGACTGTTGGGCGCCATCTCCTTG
CATGCACCATTCCTTGCGGCGGCGGTGCTCAACGGCCTCAACCTACTACTGGGCTGCTTCCTAATGCAGG
AGTCGCATAAGGGAGAGCGTCGAATGGTGCACTCTCAGTACAATCTGCTCTGATGCCGCATAGTTAAGCC
AGCCCCGACACCCGCCAACACCCGCTGACGCGCCCTGACGGGCTTGTCTGCTCCCGGCATCCGCTTACAG
ACAAGCTGTGACCGTCTCCGGGAGCTGCATGTGTCAGAGGTTTTCACCGTCATCACCGAAACGCGCGAGA
CGAAAGGGCCTCGTGATACGCCTATTTTTATAGGTTAATGTCATGATAATAATGGTTTCTTAGACGTCAG
GTGGCACTTTTCGGGGAAATGTGCGCGGAACCCCTATTTGTTTATTTTTCTAAATACATTCAAATATGTA
TCCGCTCATGAGACAATAACCCTGATAAATGCTTCAATAATATTGAAAAAGGAAGAGTATGAGTATTCAA
CATTTCCGTGTCGCCCTTATTCCCTTTTTTGCGGCATTTTGCCTTCCTGTTTTTGCTCACCCAGAAACGC
TGGTGAAAGTAAAAGATGCTGAAGATCAGTTGGGTGCACGAGTGGGTTACATCGAACTGGATCTCAACAG
CGGTAAGATCCTTGAGAGTTTTCGCCCCGAAGAACGTTTTCCAATGATGAGCACTTTTAAAGTTCTGCTA
TGTGGCGCGGTATTATCCCGTATTGACGCCGGGCAAGAGCAACTCGGTCGCCGCATACACTATTCTCAGA
ATGACTTGGTTGAGTACTCACCAGTCACAGAAAAGCATCTTACGGATGGCATGACAGTAAGAGAATTATG
CAGTGCTGCCATAACCATGAGTGATAACACTGCGGCCAACTTACTTCTGACAACGATCGGAGGACCGAAG
GAGCTAACCGCTTTTTTGCACAACATGGGGGATCATGTAACTCGCCTTGATCGTTGGGAACCGGAGCTGA
ATGAAGCCATACCAAACGACGAGCGTGACACCACGATGCCTGTAGCAATGGCAACAACGTTGCGCAAACT
ATTAACTGGCGAACTACTTACTCTAGCTTCCCGGCAACAATTAATAGACTGGATGGAGGCGGATAAAGTT
GCAGGACCACTTCTGCGCTCGGCCCTTCCGGCTGGCTGGTTTATTGCTGATAAATCTGGAGCCGGTGAGC
GTGGGTCTCGCGGTATCATTGCAGCACTGGGGCCAGATGGTAAGCCCTCCCGTATCGTAGTTATCTACAC
GACGGGGAGTCAGGCAACTATGGATGAACGAAATAGACAGATCGCTGAGATAGGTGCCTCACTGATTAAG
CATTGGTAACTGTCAGACCAAGTTTACTCATATATACTTTAGATTGATTTAAAACTTCATTTTTAATTTA
AAAGGATCTAGGTGAAGATCCTTTTTGATAATCTCATGACCAAAATCCCTTAACGTGAGTTTTCGTTCCA
CTGAGCGTCAGACCCCGTAGAAAAGATCAAAGGATCTTCTTGAGATCCTTTTTTTCTGCGCGTAATCTGC
TGCTTGCAAACAAAAAAACCACCGCTACCAGCGGTGGTTTGTTTGCCGGATCAAGAGCTACCAACTCTTT
TTCCGAAGGTAACTGGCTTCAGCAGAGCGCAGATACCAAATACTGTTCTTCTAGTGTAGCCGTAGTTAGG
CCACCACTTCAAGAACTCTGTAGCACCGCCTACATACCTCGCTCTGCTAATCCTGTTACCAGTGGCTGCT
GCCAGTGGCGATAAGTCGTGTCTTACCGGGTTGGACTCAAGACGATAGTTACCGGATAAGGCGCAGCGGT
CGGGCTGAACGGGGGGTTCGTGCACACAGCCCAGCTTGGAGCGAACGACCTACACCGAACTGAGATACCT
ACAGCGTGAGCTATGAGAAAGCGCCACGCTTCCCGAAGGGAGAAAGGCGGACAGGTATCCGGTAAGCGGC
AGGGTCGGAACAGGAGAGCGCACGAGGGAGCTTCCAGGGGGAAACGCCTGGTATCTTTATAGTCCTGTCG
GGTTTCGCCACCTCTGACTTGAGCGTCGATTTTTGTGATGCTCGTCAGGGGGGCGGAGCCTATGGAAAAA
CGCCAGCAACGCGGCCTTTTTACGGTTCCTGGCCTTTTGCTGGCCTTTTGCTCACATGTTCTTTCCTGCG
TTATCCCCTGATTCTGTGGATAACCGTATTACCGCCTTTGAGTGAGCTGATACCGCTCGCCGCAGCCGAA
CGACCGAGCGCAGCGAGTCAGTGAGCGAGGAAGCGGAAGAGCGCCCAATACGCAAACCGCCTCTCCCCGC
GCGTTGGCCGATTCATTAATGCAGCTGTGGAATGTGTGTCAGTTAGGGTGTGGAAAGTCCCCAGGCTCCC
CAGCAGGCAGAAGTATGCAAAGCATGCATCTCAATTAGTCAGCAACCAGGTGTGGAAAGTCCCCAGGCTC
CCCAGCAGGCAGAAGTATGCAAAGCATGCATCTCAATTAGTCAGCAACCATAGTCCCGCCCCTAACTCCG
CCCATCCCGCCCCTAACTCCGCCCAGTTCCGCCCATTCTCCGCCCCATGGCTGACTAATTTTTTTTATTT
ATGCAGAGGCCGAGGCCGCCTCGGCCTCTGAGCTATTCCAGAAGTAGTGAGGAGGCTTTTTTGGAGGCCT
AGGCTTTTGCAAAAAGCTTGGACACAAGACAGGCTTGCGAGATATGTTTGAGAATACCACTTTATCCCGC
GTCAGGGAGAGGCAGTGCGTAAAAAGACGCGGACTCATGTGAAATACTGGTTTTTAGTGCGCCAGATCTC
TATAATCTCGCGCAACCTATTTTCCCCTCGAACACTTTTTAAGCCGTAGATAAACAGGCTGGGACACTTC
ACATGAGCGAAAAATACATCGTCACCTGGGACATGTTGCAGATCCATGCACGTAAACTCGCAAGCCGACT
GATGCCTTCTGAACAATGGAAAGGCATTATTGCCGTAAGCCGTGGCGGTCTGTACCGGGTGCGTTACTGG
CGCGTGAACTGGGTATTCGTCATGTCGATACCGTTTGTATTTCCAGCTACGATCACGACAACCAGCGCGA
GCTTAAAGTGCTGAAACGCGCAGAAGGCGATGGCGAAGGCTTCATCGTTATTGATGACCTGGTGGATACC
GGTGGTACTGCGGTTGCGATTCGTGAAATGTATCCAAAAGCGCACTTTGTCACCATCTTCGCAAAACCGG
CTGGTCGTCCGCTGGTTGATGACTATGTTGTTGATATCCCGCAAGATACCTGGATTGAACAGCCGTGGGA
TATGGGCGTCGTATTCGTCCCGCCAATCTCCGGTCGCTAATCTTTTCAACGCCTGGCACTGCCGGGCGTT
GTTCTTTTTAACTTCAGGCGGGTTACAATAGTTTCCAGTAAGTATTCTGGAGGCTGCATCCATGACACAG
GCAAACCTGAGCGAAACCCTGTTCAAACCCCGCTTTAAACATCCTGAAACCTCGACGCTAGTCCGCCGCT
TTAATCACGGCGCACAACCGCCTGTGCAGTCGGCCCTTGATGGTAAAACCATCCCTCACTGGTATCGCAT
GATTAACCGTCTGATGTGGATCTGGCGCGGCATTGACCCACGCGAAATCCTCGACGTCCAGGCACGTATT
GTGATGAGCGATGCCGAACGTACCGACGATGATTTATACGATACGGTGATTGGCTACCGTGGCGGCAACT
GGATTTATGAGTGGGCCCCGGATCTTTGTGAAGGAACCTTACTTCTGTGGTGTGACATAATTGGACAAAC
TACCTACAGAGATTTAAAGCTCTAAGGTAAATATAAAATTTTTAAGTGTATAATGTGTTAAACTACTGAT
TCTAATTGTTTGTGTATTTTAGATTCCAACCTATGGAACTGATGAATGGGAGCAGTGGTGGAATGCCTTT
AATGAGGAAAACCTGTTTTGCTCAGAAGAAATGCCATCTAGTGATGATGAGGCTACTGCTGACTCTCAAC
ATTCTACTCCTCCAAAAAAGAAGAGAAAGGTAGAAGACCCCAAGGACTTTCCTTCAGAATTGCTAAGTTT
TTTGAGTCATGCTGTGTTTAGTAATAGAACTCTTGCTTGCTTTGCTATTTACACCACAAAGGAAAAAGCT
GCACTGCTATACAAGAAAATTATGGAAAAATATTCTGTAACCTTTATAAGTAGGCATAACAGTTATAATC
ATAACATACTGTTTTTTCTTACTCCACACAGGCATAGAGTGTCTGCTATTAATAACTATGCTCAAAAATT
GTGTACCTTTAGCTTTTTAATTTGTAAAGGGGTTAATAAGGAATATTTGATGTATAGTGCCTTGACTAGA
GATCATAATCAGCCATACCACATTTGTAGAGGTTTTACTTGCTTTAAAAAACCTCCCACACCTCCCCCTG
AACCTGAAACATAAAATGAATGCAATTGTTGTTGTTAACTTGTTTATTGCAGCTTATAATGGTTACAAAT
AAAGCAATAGCATCACAAATTTCACAAATAAAGCATTTTTTTCACTGCATTCTAGTTGTGGTTTGTCCAA
ACTCATCAATGTATCTTATCATGTCTGGATCAACTGGATAACTCAAGCTAACCAAAATCATCCCAAACTT
CCCACCCCATACCCTATTACCACTGCCAATTACCTGTGGTTTCATTTACTCTAAACCTGTGATTCCTCTG
AATTATTTTCATTTTAAAGAAATTGTATTTGTTAAATATGTACTACAAACTTAGTAGTTGGAAGGGCTAA
TTCACTCCCAAAGAAGACAAGATATCCTTGATCTGTGGATCTACCACACACAAGGCTACTTCCCTGATTA
GCAGAACTACACACCAGGGCCAGGGGTCAGATATCCACTGACCTTTGGATGGTGCTACAAGCTAGTACCA
GTTGAGCCAGATAAGGTAGAAGAGGCCAATAAAGGAGAGAACACCAGCTTGTTACACCCTGTGAGCCTGC
ATGGGATGGATGACCCGGAGAGAGAAGTGTTAGAGTGGAGGTTTGACAGCCGCCTAGCATTTCATCACGT
GGCCCGAGAGCTGCATCCGGAGTACTTCAAGAACTGCTGATATCGAGCTTGCTACAAGGGACTTTCCGCT
GGGGACTTTCCAGGGAGGCGTGGCCTGGGCGGGACTGGGGAGTGGCGAGCCCTCAGATCCTGCATATAAG
CAGCTGCTTTTTGCCTGTACTGGGTCTCTCTGGTTAGACCAGATCTGAGCCTGGGAGCTCTCTGGCTAAC
TAGGGAACCCACTGCTTAAGCCTCAATAAAGCTTGCCTTGAGTGCTTCAAGTAGTGTGTGCCCGTCTGTT
GTGTGACTCTGGTAACTAGAGATCCCTCAGACCCTTTTAGTCAGTGTGGAAAATCTCTAGCAGTGGCGCC
CGAACAGGGACTTGAAAGCGAAAGGGAAACCAGAGGAGCTCTCTCGACGCAGGACTCGGCTTGCTGAAGC
GCGCACGGCAAGAGGCGAGGGGCGGCGACTGGTGAGTACGCCAAAAATTTTGACTAGCGGAGGCTAGAAG
GAGAGAGATGGGTGCGAGAGCGTCAGTATTAAGCGGGGGAGAATTAGATCGCGATGGGAAAAAATTCGGT
TAAGGCCAGGGGGAAAGAAAAAATATAAATTAAAACATATAGTATGGGCAAGCAGGGAGCTAGAACGATT
CGCAGTTAATCCTGGCCTGTTAGAAACATCAGAAGGCTGTAGACAAATACTGGGACAGCTACAACCATCC
CTTCAGACAGGATCAGAAGAACTTAGATCATTATATAATACAGTAGCAACCCTCTATTGTGTGCATCAAA
GGATAGAGATAAAAGACACCAAGGAAGCTTTAGACAAGATAGAGGAAGAGCAAAACAAAAGTAAGACCAC
CGCACAGCAAGCGGCCGGCCGCTGATCTTCAGACCTGGAGGAGGAGATATGAGGGACAATTGGAGAAGTG
AATTATATAAATATAAAGTAGTAAAAATTGAACCATTAGGAGTAGCACCCACCAAGGCAAAGAGAAGAGT
GGTGCAGAGAGAAAAAAGAGCAGTGGGAATAGGAGCTTTGTTCCTTGGGTTCTTGGGAGCAGCAGGAAGC
ACTATGGGCGCAGCGTCAATGACGCTGACGGTACAGGCCAGACAATTATTGTCTGGTATAGTGCAGCAGC
AGAACAATTTGCTGAGGGCTATTGAGGCGCAACAGCATCTGTTGCAACTCACAGTCTGGGGCATCAAGCA
GCTCCAGGCAAGAATCCTGGCTGTGGAAAGATACCTAAAGGATCAACAGCTCCTGGGGATTTGGGGTTGC
TCTGGAAAACTCATTTGCACCACTGCTGTGCCTTGGAATGCTAGTTGGAGTAATAAATCTCTGGAACAGA
TTTGGAATCACACGACCTGGATGGAGTGGGACAGAGAAATTAACAATTACACAAGCTTAATACACTCCTT
AATTGAAGAATCGCAAAACCAGCAAGAAAAGAATGAACAAGAATTATTGGAATTAGATAAATGGGCAAGT
TTGTGGAATTGGTTTAACATAACAAATTGGCTGTGGTATATAAAATTATTCATAATGATAGTAGGAGGCT
TGGTAGGTTTAAGAATAGTTTTTGCTGTACTTTCTATAGTGAATAGAGTTAGGCAGGGATATTCACCATT
ATCGTTTCAGACCCACCTCCCAACCCCGAGGGGACCCGACAGGCCCGAAGGAATAGAAGAAGAAGGTGGA
GAGAGAGACAGAGACAGATCCATTCGATTAGTGAACGGATCTCGACGGTATCGCCAAATGGCAGTATTCA
TCCACAATTTTAAAAGAAAAGGGGGGATTGGGGGGTACAGTGCAGGGGAAAGAATAGTAGACATAATAGC
AACAGACATACAAACTAAAGAATTACAAAAACAAATTACAAAAATTCAAAATTTTCGGGTTTATTACAGG
GACAGCAGAGATCCAGTTTGGATCGATAAGCTTGATATCGAATTGGGTAGGGGAGGCGCTTTTCCCAAGG
CAGTCTGGAGCATGCGCTTTAGCAGCCCCGCTGGGCACTTGGCGCTACACAAGTGGCCTCTGGCCTCGCA
CACATTCCACATCCACCGGTAGGCGCCAACCGGCTCCGTTCTTTGGTGGCCCCTTCGCGCCACCTTCTAC
TCCTCCCCTAGTCAGGAAGTTCCCCCCCGCCCCGCAGCTCGCGTCGTGCAGGACGTGACAAATGGAAGTA
GCACGTCTCACTAGTCTCGTGCAGATGGACAGCACCGCTGAGCAATGGAAGCGGGTAGGCCTTTGGGGCA
GCGGCCAATAGCAGCTTTGCTCCTTCGCTTTCTGGGCTCAGAGGCTGGGAAGGGGTGGGTCCGGGGGCGG
GCTCAGGGGCGGGCTCAGGGGCGGGGCGGGCGCCCGAAGGTCCTCCGGAGGCCCGGCATTCTGCACGCTT
CAAAAGCGCACGTCTGCCGCGCTGTTCTCCTCTTCCTCATCTCCGGGCCTTTCGAATTCCGACCTGCAGC
CCAAGCTTACCGCCACCATGAAAGCGTTAACGGCCAGGCAACAAGAGGTGTTTGATCTCATCCGTGATCA
CATCAGCCAGACAGGTATGCCGCCGACGCGTGCGGAAATCGCGCAGCGTTTGGGGTTCCGTTCCCCAAAC
GCGGCTGAAGAACATCTGAAGGCGCTGGCACGCAAAGGCGTTATTGAAATTGTTTCCGGCGCATCACGCG
GGATTCGTCTGTTGCAGGAAGAGGAAGAAGGGTTGCCGCTGGTAGGTCGTGTGGCTGCCGGTGAACCAGC
TAGCGGCGGCGGCGGCAGCGGCGGCGGCGGCAGCAACGGCGCGATTGGTGGGGATTTGCTGCTTAACTTT
CCCGACATGTCCGTGTTGGAACGTCAGCGCGCACATTTGAAGTATCTTAACCCCACCTTCGACTCCCCGT
TGGCCGGGTTCTTTGCGGACTCATCTATGATTACGGGAGGGGAAATGGACAGCTACCTCTCAACGGCCGG
ATTGAATCTTCCGATGATGTATGGAGAAACCACTGTAGAAGGCGACTCGCGACTCTCGATTTCGCCTGAA
ACGACGCTGGGAACAGGGAACTTCAAGGCGGCGAAATTCGACACGGAGACAAAAGATTGCAACGAAGCGG
CGAAGAAAATGACCATGAATCGCGATGATCTGGTAGAGGAGGGAGAGGAGGAAAAGTCGAAGATTACTGA
ACAGAACAATGGGTCTACCAAAAGTATCAAAAAGATGAAGCACAAAGCTAAGAAAGAAGAGAACAATTTC
AGCAATGACAGCAGTAAAGTCACAAAAGAACTGGAGAAAACGGATTACATTCACGTGAGGGCGCGACGAG
GGCAGGCTACAGATTCACATTCAATTGCGGAGAGAGTACGGAGAGAGAAAATCTCAGAAAGGATGAAGTT
CCTCCAAGACCTTGTGCCAGGTTGTGACAAGATCACAGGCAAAGCAGGAATGCTGGATGAGATCATCAAC
TACGTCCAATCGTTGCAAAGACAAATTGAGTTTCTCTCGATGAAACTGGCCATCGTGAATCCTAGACCGG
ATTTCGACATGGATGACATCTTTGCGAAAGAAGTGGCATCCACTCCCATGACGGTTGTGCCCTCACCGGA
GATGGTCTTGTCTGGTTACAGCCACGAAATGGTGCATTCGGGTTATTCAAGCGAGATGGTCAATTCGGGA
TACCTTCACGTCAATCCCATGCAGCAGGTGAATACTTCCAGTGGCGGCGGCGGCAGCGGCGGCGGCGGCA
GCGGCTTGGCTACTACACTTGAACGTATTGAGAAGAACTTTGTCATTACTGACCCAAGATTGCCAGATAA
TCCCATTATATTCGCGTCCGATAGTTTCTTGCAGTTGACAGAATATAGCCGTGAAGAAATTTTGGGAAGA
AACTGCAGGTTTCTACAAGGTCCTGAAACTGATCGCGCGACAGTGAGAAAAATTAGAGATGCCATAGATA
ACCAAACAGAGGTCACTGTTCAGCTGATTAATTATACAAAGAGTGGTAAAAAGTTCTGGAACCTCTTTCA
CTTGCAGCCTATGCGAGATCAGAAGGGAGATGTCCAGTACTTTATTGGGGTTCAGTTGGATGGAACTGAG
CATGTCCGAGATGCTGCCGAGAGAGAGGGAGTCATGCTGATTAAGAAAACTGCAGAAAATATTGACGAGG
CCGCAAAGAGACTGCCCGACGCCAACCTGGCAGCCGCAGCCAAGAAGAAAAAGCTGGACTAATGAGCGGC
CGCAACTCCCACCTGCAACATGCGTGACTGACTGAGGCCGCGACTCTAGAGTCGACCTGCAGGCATGCAA
GCTTGATATCAAGCTTATCGATAATCAACCTCTGGATTACAAAATTTGTGAAAGATTGACTGGTATTCTT
AACTATGTTGCTCCTTTTACGCTATGTGGATACGCTGCTTTAATGCCTTTGTATCATGCTATTGCTTCCC
GTATGGCTTTCATTTTCTCCTCCTTGTATAAATCCTGGTTGCTGTCTCTTTATGAGGAGTTGTGGCCCGT
TGTCAGGCAACGTGGCGTGGTGTGCACTGTGTTTGCTGACGCAACCCCCACTGGTTGGGGCATTGCCACC
ACCTGTCAGCTCCTTTCCGGGACTTTCGCTTTCCCCCTCCCTATTGCCACGGCGGAACTCATCGCCGCCT
GCCTTGCCCGCTGCTGGACAGGGGCTCGGCTGTTGGGCACTGACAATTCCGTGGTGTTGTCGGGGAAATC
ATCGTCCTTTCCTTGGCTGCTCGCCTGTGTTGCCACCTGGATTCTGCGCGGGACGTCCTTCTGCTACGTC
CCTTCGGCCCTCAATCCAGCGGACCTTCCTTCCCGCGGCCTGCTGCCGGCTCTGCGGCCTCTTCCGCGTC
TTCGCCTTCGCCCTCAGACGAGTCGGATCTCCCTTTGGGCCGCCTCCCCGCATCGATACCGTCGACCTCG
AGGGAATTAAT
